Addgene plasmid #128032: pcDNA3-IL-2 signal_GST
Purpose: (Empty Backbone) Mammalian expression vector with N terminal IL-2 signal peptide and GST
Depositing lab: Oskar Laur. Depositing organization: Emory University.
Backbone
  Vector backbone: pcdna3
  Vector type: Mammalian Expression
  Tag / fusion protein: IL-2 signal peptide (N terminal on backbone); GST (C terminal on backbone)
Growth in bacteria
  Bacterial resistance: Ampicillin, 100 μg/mL
  Growth temperature: 37°C
  Growth strain: DH5alpha
  Copy number: High Copy
Gene/Insert
  Gene/Insert name: None
  Tag / fusion protein: IL-2 signal peptide (N terminal on backbone); GST (C terminal on backbone)
Terms and licenses: Academic/Nonprofit Terms; Industry Terms: Not Available to Industry
How to cite: pcDNA3-IL-2 signal_GST was a gift from Oskar Laur (Addgene plasmid # 128032 ; http://n2t.net/addgene:128032 ; RRID:Addgene_128032)
