[The description below was written by a language model from this plasmid's Addgene catalogue record and pLannotate feature annotations shown in this document.]
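Description:
pcDNA3-IL-2 signal_GST is an empty-backbone mammalian expression vector built on pcDNA3 and designed for producing secreted, GST-tagged fusion proteins. It is propagated in E. coli as a high-copy plasmid through a ColE1/pUC-type origin, with ampicillin selection from the β-lactamase gene and its own promoter. An f1 origin is also present, which allows single-stranded DNA production. For mammalian cells, an SV40 enhancer/early promoter drives the neomycin phosphotransferase gene followed by an SV40 polyadenylation signal, a cassette that normally supports G418 selection of stable transfectants. Several small annotated fragments (bom, lac promoter/operator, lacI, ble, and a short match to an HIV-1 LTR) appear to be backbone remnants or incidental matches rather than functional modules.

The expression cassette uses the human CMV immediate-early enhancer and promoter and terminates at the bovine growth hormone polyadenylation signal. Downstream of the promoter lies the human interleukin-2 signal sequence, followed after a short gap by the Schistosoma japonicum glutathione S-transferase coding sequence. T7 and SP6 promoters flank the cassette and can serve for in vitro transcription or as sequencing primer sites. No insert is present.

The catalogue fields list the signal peptide as N-terminal and GST as C-terminal on the backbone, while the purpose line describes both as N-terminal. The feature table shows short unannotated intervals on both sides of GST, but the record does not state the cloning sites, so the intended position of an inserted gene is not settled. In use, the signal peptide would direct a fusion protein into the secretory pathway, and GST would allow capture on glutathione resin or detection.
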