Features (pLannotate 1.2.2; 22 found; start..end, strand, type, name):
     28..80      -  misc_feature   bom (fragment): basis of mobility region from pBR322
    235..614     +  enhancer       CMV enhancer: human cytomegalovirus immediate early enhancer
    615..818     +  promoter       CMV promoter: human cytomegalovirus (CMV) immediate early promoter
    814..847     +  LTR            5' LTR (truncated) (fragment): truncated 5' long terminal repeat (LTR) from HIV-1
    863..881     +  promoter       T7 promoter: promoter for bacteriophage T7 RNA polymerase
    901..959     +  sig_peptide    IL-2 signal sequence: human interleukin-2 signal sequence
    992..1645    +  CDS            GST26_SCHJA: Experimental evidence at protein level: Swiss-Prot protein existence level 1. GST isoenzymes appear to play a central role in the parasite detoxification system. Other functions are also suspected including a role in increasing the solubility of haematin in the parasite gut. From Schistosoma japonicum (Blood fluke).
   1683..1701    -  promoter       SP6 promoter: promoter for bacteriophage SP6 RNA polymerase
   1727..1951    +  polyA_signal   bGH poly(A) signal: bovine growth hormone polyadenylation signal
   1955..1976    +  promoter       SV40 promoter (fragment): SV40 enhancer and early promoter
   1997..2425    +  rep_origin     f1 ori (sequence partly withheld): f1 bacteriophage origin of replication; arrow indicates direction of (+) strand synthesis
   2439..2768    +  promoter       SV40 promoter: SV40 enhancer and early promoter
   2835..3626    +  CDS            neo: KKA2_KLEPN - Also known as kan, nptII. Experimental evidence at protein level: Swiss-Prot protein existence level 1. Resistance to kanamycin, neomycin, paromomycin, ribostamycin, butirosin and gentamicin B. From Klebsiella pneumoniae.
   3650..3808    +  CDS            ble (fragment): BLE_KLEPN - Experimental evidence at protein level: Swiss-Prot protein existence level 1. Binding protein with a strong affinity to the bleomycin family of antibiotics. Binds to CL990; an antimitotic-antibiotic compound. From Klebsiella pneumoniae.
   3803..3924    +  polyA_signal   SV40 poly(A) signal: SV40 polyadenylation signal
   3997..4013    -  protein_bind   lac operator: The lac repressor binds to the lac operator to inhibit transcription in E. coli. This inhibition can be relieved by adding lactose or isopropyl-β-D-thiogalactopyranoside (IPTG). lac repressor encoded by lacI
   4021..4051    -  promoter       lac promoter: promoter for the E. coli lac operon
   4066..4087    -  protein_bind   CAP binding site: CAP binding activates transcription in the presence of cAMP. E. coli catabolite activator protein
   4100..4192    -  CDS            lacI (fragment): lac repressor; lacI; The lac repressor binds to the lac operator to inhibit transcription in E. coli. This inhibition can be relieved by adding lactose or isopropyl-β-D-thiogalactopyranoside (IPTG).
   4375..4963    -  rep_origin     ori: high-copy-number ColE1/pMB1/pBR322/pUC origin of replication
   5134..5994    -  CDS            AmpR: β-lactamase; bla; confers resistance to ampicillin, carbenicillin, and related antibiotics
   5995..6099    -  promoter       AmpR promoter: bla
>Addgene plasmid #128032 | pcDNA3-IL-2 signal_GST | addgene full sequence | sequence record 254803 | Addgene NGS Result
GACGGATCGGGAGATCTCCCGATCCCCTATGGTGCACTCTCAGTACAATCTGCTCTGATGCCGCATAGTT
AAGCCAGTATCTGCTCCCTGCTTGTGTGTTGGAGGTCGCTGAGTAGTGCGCGAGCAAAATTTAAGCTACA
ACAAGGCAAGGCTTGACCGACAATTGCATGAAGAATCTGCTTAGGGTTAGGCGTTTTGCGCTGCTTCGCG
ATGTACGGGCCAGATATACGCGTTGACATTGATTATTGACTAGTTATTAATAGTAATCAATTACGGGGTC
ATTAGTTCATAGCCCATATATGGAGTTCCGCGTTACATAACTTACGGTAAATGGCCCGCCTGGCTGACCG
CCCAACGACCCCCGCCCATTGACGTCAATAATGACGTATGTTCCCATAGTAACGCCAATAGGGACTTTCC
ATTGACGTCAATGGGTGGAGTATTTACGGTAAACTGCCCACTTGGCAGTACATCAAGTGTATCATATGCC
AAGTACGCCCCCTATTGACGTCAATGACGGTAAATGGCCCGCCTGGCATTATGCCCAGTACATGACCTTA
TGGGACTTTCCTACTTGGCAGTACATCTACGTATTAGTCATCGCTATTACCATGGTGATGCGGTTTTGGC
AGTACATCAATGGGCGTGGATAGCGGTTTGACTCACGGGGATTTCCAAGTCTCCACCCCATTGACGTCAA
TGGGAGTTTGTTTTGGCACCAAAATCAACGGGACTTTCCAAAATGTCGTAACAACTCCGCCCCATTGACG
CAAATGGGCGGTAGGCGTGTACGGTGGGAGGTCTATATAAGCAGAGCTCTCTGGCTAACTAGAGAACCCA
CTGCTTACTGGCTTATCGAAATTAATACGACTCACTATAGGGAGACCCAAGCTTGCCACCATGTACAGGA
TGCAACTCCTGTCTTGCATTGCACTAAGTCTTGCACTTGTCACGAATTCTATCTAGCGGATCCGTTGATG
ATGATGATAAGATGTCCCCTATACTAGGTTATTGGAAAATTAAGGGCCTTGTGCAACCCACTCGACTTCT
TTTGGAATATCTTGAAGAAAAATATGAAGAGCATTTGTATGAGCGCGATGAAGGTGATAAATGGCGAAAC
AAAAAGTTTGAATTGGGTTTGGAGTTTCCCAATCTTCCTTATTATATTGATGGTGATGTTAAATTAACAC
AGTCTATGGCCATCATACGTTATATAGCTGACAAGCACAACATGTTGGGTGGTTGTCCAAAAGAGCGTGC
AGAGATTTCAATGCTTGAAGGAGCGGTTTTGGATATTAGATACGGTGTTTCGAGAATTGCATATAGTAAA
GACTTTGAAACTCTCAAAGTTGATTTTCTTAGCAAGCTACCTGAAATGCTGAAAATGTTCGAAGATCGTT
TATGTCATAAAACATATTTAAATGGTGATCATGTAACCCATCCTGACTTCATGTTGTATGACGCTCTTGA
TGTTGTTTTATACATGGACCCAATGTGCCTGGATGCGTTCCCAAAATTAGTTTGTTTTAAAAAACGTATT
GAAGCTATCCCACAAATTGATAAGTACTTGAAATCCAGCAAGTATATAGCATGGCCTTTGCAGGGCTGGC
AAGCCACGTTTGGTGGTGGCGACCATCCTCCAAAATGAGCGGCCGCTCGAGCATGCATCTAGAGGGCCCT
ATTCTATAGTGTCACCTAAATGCTAGAGCTCGCTGATCAGCCTCGACTGTGCCTTCTAGTTGCCAGCCAT
CTGTTGTTTGCCCCTCCCCCGTGCCTTCCTTGACCCTGGAAGGTGCCACTCCCACTGTCCTTTCCTAATA
AAATGAGGAAATTGCATCGCATTGTCTGAGTAGGTGTCATTCTATTCTGGGGGGTGGGGTGGGGCAGGAC
AGCAAGGGGGAGGATTGGGAAGACAATAGCAGGCATGCTGGGGATGCGGTGGGCTCTATGGCTTCTGAGG
CGGAAAGAACCAGCTGGGGCTCTAGGGGGTATCCCC
[124 nt withheld, positions 1997-2120]
C
[91 nt withheld, positions 2122-2212]
A
[49 nt withheld, positions 2214-2262]
CCTTTGACGTTGGAGTCCACGTTCTTT
[37 nt withheld, positions 2290-2326]
ACCCTATCTCGGTCTATTCTTTTGATTTATAAGGGATTTTGCCGATTTCGGCCTATTGGTTAAAAAATGA
GCTGATTTAACAAAAATTTAACGCGAATTAATTCTGTGGAATGTGTGTCAGTTAGGGTGTGGAAAGTCCC
CAGGCTCCCCAGCAGGCAGAAGTATGCAAAGCATGCATCTCAATTAGTCAGCAACCAGGTGTGGAAAGTC
CCCAGGCTCCCCAGCAGGCAGAAGTATGCAAAGCATGCATCTCAATTAGTCAGCAACCATAGTCCCGCCC
CTAACTCCGCCCATCCCGCCCCTAACTCCGCCCAGTTCCGCCCATTCTCCGCCCCATGGCTGACTAATTT
TTTTTATTTATGCAGAGGCCGAGGCCGCCTCTGCCTCTGAGCTATTCCAGAAGTAGTGAGGAGGCTTTTT
TGGAGGCCTAGGCTTTTGCAAAAAGCTCCCGGGAGCTTGTATATCCATTTTCGGATCTGATCAAGAGACA
GGATGAGGATCGTTTCGCATGATTGAACAAGATGGATTGCACGCAGGTTCTCCGGCCGCTTGGGTGGAGA
GGCTATTCGGCTATGACTGGGCACAACAGACAATCGGCTGCTCTGATGCCGCCGTGTTCCGGCTGTCAGC
GCAGGGGCGCCCGGTTCTTTTTGTCAAGACCGACCTGTCCGGTGCCCTGAATGAACTGCAGGACGAGGCA
GCGCGGCTATCGTGGCTGGCCACGACGGGCGTTCCTTGCGCAGCTGTGCTCGACGTTGTCACTGAAGCGG
GAAGGGACTGGCTGCTATTGGGCGAAGTGCCGGGGCAGGATCTCCTGTCATCTCACCTTGCTCCTGCCGA
GAAAGTATCCATCATGGCTGATGCAATGCGGCGGCTGCATACGCTTGATCCGGCTACCTGCCCATTCGAC
CACCAAGCGAAACATCGCATCGAGCGAGCACGTACTCGGATGGAAGCCGGTCTTGTCGATCAGGATGATC
TGGACGAAGAGCATCAGGGGCTCGCGCCAGCCGAACTGTTCGCCAGGCTCAAGGCGCGCATGCCCGACGG
CGAGGATCTCGTCGTGACCCATGGCGATGCCTGCTTGCCGAATATCATGGTGGAAAATGGCCGCTTTTCT
GGATTCATCGACTGTGGCCGGCTGGGTGTGGCGGACCGCTATCAGGACATAGCGTTGGCTACCCGTGATA
TTGCTGAAGAGCTTGGCGGCGAATGGGCTGACCGCTTCCTCGTGCTTTACGGTATCGCCGCTCCCGATTC
GCAGCGCATCGCCTTCTATCGCCTTCTTGACGAGTTCTTCTGAGCGGGACTCTGGGGTTCGAAATGACCG
ACCAAGCGACGCCCAACCTGCCATCACGAGATTTCGATTCCACCGCCGCCTTCTATGAAAGGTTGGGCTT
CGGAATCGTTTTCCGGGACGCCGGCTGGATGATCCTCCAGCGCGGGGATCTCATGCTGGAGTTCTTCGCC
CACCCCAACTTGTTTATTGCAGCTTATAATGGTTACAAATAAAGCAATAGCATCACAAATTTCACAAATA
AAGCATTTTTTTCACTGCATTCTAGTTGTGGTTTGTCCAAACTCATCAATGTATCTTATCATGTCTGTAT
ACCGTCGACCTCTAGCTAGAGCTTGGCGTAATCATGGTCATAGCTGTTTCCTGTGTGAAATTGTTATCCG
CTCACAATTCCACACAACATACGAGCCGGAAGCATAAAGTGTAAAGCCTGGGGTGCCTAATGAGTGAGCT
AACTCACATTAATTGCGTTGCGCTCACTGCCCGCTTTCCAGTCGGGAAACCTGTCGTGCCAGCTGCATTA
ATGAATCGGCCAACGCGCGGGGAGAGGCGGTTTGCGTATTGGGCGCTCTTCCGCTTCCTCGCTCACTGAC
TCGCTGCGCTCGGTCGTTCGGCTGCGGCGAGCGGTATCAGCTCACTCAAAGGCGGTAATACGGTTATCCA
CAGAATCAGGGGATAACGCAGGAAAGAACATGTGAGCAAAAGGCCAGCAAAAGGCCAGGAACCGTAAAAA
GGCCGCGTTGCTGGCGTTTTTCCATAGGCTCCGCCCCCCTGACGAGCATCACAAAAATCGACGCTCAAGT
CAGAGGTGGCGAAACCCGACAGGACTATAAAGATACCAGGCGTTTCCCCCTGGAAGCTCCCTCGTGCGCT
CTCCTGTTCCGACCCTGCCGCTTACCGGATACCTGTCCGCCTTTCTCCCTTCGGGAAGCGTGGCGCTTTC
TCATAGCTCACGCTGTAGGTATCTCAGTTCGGTGTAGGTCGTTCGCTCCAAGCTGGGCTGTGTGCACGAA
CCCCCCGTTCAGCCCGACCGCTGCGCCTTATCCGGTAACTATCGTCTTGAGTCCAACCCGGTAAGACACG
ACTTATCGCCACTGGCAGCAGCCACTGGTAACAGGATTAGCAGAGCGAGGTATGTAGGCGGTGCTACAGA
GTTCTTGAAGTGGTGGCCTAACTACGGCTACACTAGAAGAACAGTATTTGGTATCTGCGCTCTGCTGAAG
CCAGTTACCTTCGGAAAAAGAGTTGGTAGCTCTTGATCCGGCAAACAAACCACCGCTGGTAGCGGTGGTT
TTTTTGTTTGCAAGCAGCAGATTACGCGCAGAAAAAAAGGATCTCAAGAAGATCCTTTGATCTTTTCTAC
GGGGTCTGACGCTCAGTGGAACGAAAACTCACGTTAAGGGATTTTGGTCATGAGATTATCAAAAAGGATC
TTCACCTAGATCCTTTTAAATTAAAAATGAAGTTTTAAATCAATCTAAAGTATATATGAGTAAACTTGGT
CTGACAGTTACCAATGCTTAATCAGTGAGGCACCTATCTCAGCGATCTGTCTATTTCGTTCATCCATAGT
TGCCTGACTCCCCGTCGTGTAGATAACTACGATACGGGAGGGCTTACCATCTGGCCCCAGTGCTGCAATG
ATACCGCGAGACCCACGCTCACCGGCTCCAGATTTATCAGCAATAAACCAGCCAGCCGGAAGGGCCGAGC
GCAGAAGTGGTCCTGCAACTTTATCCGCCTCCATCCAGTCTATTAATTGTTGCCGGGAAGCTAGAGTAAG
TAGTTCGCCAGTTAATAGTTTGCGCAACGTTGTTGCCATTGCTACAGGCATCGTGGTGTCACGCTCGTCG
TTTGGTATGGCTTCATTCAGCTCCGGTTCCCAACGATCAAGGCGAGTTACATGATCCCCCATGTTGTGCA
AAAAAGCGGTTAGCTCCTTCGGTCCTCCGATCGTTGTCAGAAGTAAGTTGGCCGCAGTGTTATCACTCAT
GGTTATGGCAGCACTGCATAATTCTCTTACTGTCATGCCATCCGTAAGATGCTTTTCTGTGACTGGTGAG
TACTCAACCAAGTCATTCTGAGAATAGTGTATGCGGCGACCGAGTTGCTCTTGCCCGGCGTCAATACGGG
ATAATACCGCGCCACATAGCAGAACTTTAAAAGTGCTCATCATTGGAAAACGTTCTTCGGGGCGAAAACT
CTCAAGGATCTTACCGCTGTTGAGATCCAGTTCGATGTAACCCACTCGTGCACCCAACTGATCTTCAGCA
TCTTTTACTTTCACCAGCGTTTCTGGGTGAGCAAAAACAGGAAGGCAAAATGCCGCAAAAAAGGGAATAA
GGGCGACACGGAAATGTTGAATACTCATACTCTTCCTTTTTCAATATTATTGAAGCATTTATCAGGGTTA
TTGTCTCATGAGCGGATACATATTTGAATGTATTTAGAAAAATAAACAAATAGGGGTTCCGCGCACATTT
CCCCGAAAAGTGCCACCTGACGTC
